>Addgene plasmid #30294 | pETCON-HB77/design_47 | depositor partial sequence | sequence record 13950 | Author sequence
CATATGAGAGGTTCTCACATGTGCGATGCCTTTGTCGGTACCTGGAAGTTAGTATCTAGTAGTTTCTTTG
ATGATTATATGAAGGAAGTCGGTGTAGGTTTTGCCACCAGAAAAGTCGCTGGTATGGCAAAGCCAAATAT
GATTATATCAGTCAACGGTGACGTTATCACAATTAAATCTGAATCAACATTCAAGAACACCGAAATCTCC
TTTATCTTGGGTCAAGAATTCGATGAAGTTACTGCTGATGACAGAAAAGTAAAGAGTACCATTACTTTGG
ATGGTGGTACATTAGTTCATGTACAAAAATGGGACGGTAAATCTACTACAATCCAAAGACAAAGAATCGA
TGACAGTTTGTTGGTCGTATGCACTATGAAGGGTACATTCTCCTACAGAACCTATGAAAGAGCACTCGAG
