>Addgene plasmid #30294 | pETCON-HB77/design_47 | addgene partial sequence | sequence record 35467 | 30294 with GAL1
TACATTTTCAATTAAGATGCAGTTACTTCGCTGTTTTTCAATATTTTCTGTTATTGCTTCAGTTTTAGCA
CAGGAACTGACAACTATATGCGAGCAAATCCCCTCACCAACTTTAGAATCGACGCCGTACTCTTTGTCAA
CGACTACTATTTTGGCCAACGGGAAGGCAATGCAAGGAGTTTTTGAATATTACAAATCAGTAACGTTTGT
CAGTAATTGCGGTTCTCACCCCTCAACAACTAGCAAAGGCAGCCCCATAAACACACAGTATGTTTTTAAG
GACAATAGCTCGACGATTGAAGGTAGATACCCATACGACGTTCCAGACTACGCTCTGCAGGCTAGTGGTG
GAGGAGGCTCTGGTGGAGGCGGTAGCGGAGGCGGAGGGTCGGCTAGCCATATGAGAGGTTCTCACATGTG
CGATGCCTTTGTCGGTACCTGGAAGTTAGTATCTAGTAGTTTCTTTGATGATTATATGAAGGAAGTCGGT
GTAGGTTTTGCCACCAGAAAAGTCGCTGGTATGGCAAAGCCAAATATGATTATATCAGTCAACGGTGACG
TTATCACAATTAAATCTGAATCAACATTCAAGAACACCGAAATCTCCTTTATCTTGGGTCAAGAATTCGA
TGAAGTTACTGCTGATGACAGAAAAGTAAAGAGTACCATTACTTTGGATGGTGGTACATTAGTTCATGTA
CAAAAATGGGACGGTAAATCTACTACAATCCAAAGACAAAGAATCGATGACAGTTTGTTGGTCGTATGCA
CTATGAAGGGTACATTCTCCTACAGAACCTATGAAAGAGCACTCGAGGGGGGCGGATCCGAACAAAAGCT
TATTTCTGAAGAGGACTTGTAATAGAGATCTGATAACAACAGT
