[The description below was written by a language model from this plasmid's Addgene catalogue record.]
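Description:
pETCON-HB77/design_47 is a yeast expression plasmid built on the pETCON backbone (about 5.4 kb without insert) and carrying a roughly 420 bp computationally designed open reading frame. The insert encodes HB77, also labelled design_47, a de novo designed protein intended to bind the hemagglutinin (HA) of the SC1918/H1 influenza virus. The sequence is listed as a designed sequence rather than one derived from a natural organism. It was cloned by restriction digestion between NdeI at the 5′ end and XhoI at the 3′ end, and both sites remain intact, so the design can be excised or swapped for other variants in the same frame.

In bacteria the plasmid is maintained as a high-copy vector under ampicillin selection. The record does not give a feature table, so the promoter driving the insert, any fusion partners or epitope tags, the yeast origin of replication and the yeast selectable marker are not stated. pETCON is generally known as a yeast surface display vector, in which inserts are fused to a cell-wall anchoring protein for binding assays by flow cytometry, but this arrangement cannot be confirmed from the fields provided.

The associated publication is a community-wide assessment of protein-interface modelling aimed at improving design methodology. This suggests that the construct is one of a set of designed HA binders that were experimentally tested and used as a benchmark for computational prediction of protein–protein interfaces. It would be suited to expressing HB77 in yeast to examine its binding to H1 HA, or to serve as a starting point for mutagenesis of the design.
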