Addgene plasmid #30294: pETCON-HB77/design_47
Depositing lab: David Baker. Depositing organization: University of Washington. Publication: Community-Wide Assessment of Protein-Interface Modeling Suggests Improvements to Design Methodology. Fleishman SJ, Whitehead TA, Strauch EM, Corn JE, Qin S, Zhou HX, Mitchell JC, Demerdash ON, Takeda-Shitaka M, Terashi G, Moal IH, Li X, Bates PA, Zacharias M, Park H, Ko JS, Lee H, Seok C, Bourquard T, Bernauer J, Poupon A, Aze J, Soner S, Ovali SK, Ozbek P, Tal NB, Haliloglu T, Hwang H, Vreven T, Pierce BG, Weng Z, Perez-Cano L, Pons C, Fernandez-Recio J, Jiang F, Yang F, Gong X, Cao L, Xu X, Liu B, Wang P, Li C, Wang C, Robert CH, Guharoy M, Liu S, Huang Y, Li L, Guo D, Chen Y, Xiao Y, London N, Itzhaki Z, Schueler-Furman O, Inbar Y, Patapov V, Cohen M, Schreiber G, Tsuchiya Y, Kanamori E, Standley DM, Nakamura H, Kinoshita K, Driggers CM, Hall RG, Morgan JL, Hsu VL, Zhan J, Yang Y, Zhou Y, Kastritis PL, Bonvin AM, Zhang W, Camacho CJ, Kilambi KP, Sircar A, Gray JJ, Ohue M, Uchikoga N, Matsuzaki Y, Ishida T, Akiyama Y, Khashan R, Bush S, Fouches D, Tropsha A, Esquivel-Rodriguez J, Kihara D, Stranges PB, Jacak R, Kuhlman B, Huang SY, Zou X, Wodak SJ, Janin J, Baker D. J Mol Biol. 2011 Sep 29. 10.1016/j.jmb.2011.09.031 PubMed 22001016.
Backbone
  Vector backbone: pETCON
  Backbone size w/o insert (bp): 5400
  Vector type: Yeast Expression
Growth in bacteria
  Bacterial resistance: Ampicillin, 100 μg/mL
  Growth temperature: 37°C
  Growth strain: DH5alpha
  Copy number: High Copy
Gene/Insert
  Gene/Insert name: SC1918/H1 HA designed binding protein HB77
  Species: Designed Sequence
  Insert size (bp): 420
  Cloning method: Restriction Enzyme; 5′ cloning site NdeI (not destroyed); 3′ cloning site XhoI (not destroyed)
  Sequencing primers: 5′ UP-GS
Resource information
  A portion of this plasmid was derived from a plasmid made by: Designed sequence
Terms and licenses: Academic/Nonprofit Terms; Industry Terms: Not Available to Industry
How to cite: pETCON-HB77/design_47 was a gift from David Baker (Addgene plasmid # 30294 ; http://n2t.net/addgene:30294 ; RRID:Addgene_30294)
